Addgene plasmid #239061: pcDNA-GreenPy1Low
Purpose: Mammalian expression of low affinity green fluorescent pyruvate biosensor GreenPy1Low
Depositing lab: Robert Campbell. Depositing organization: The University of Tokyo. Publication: High-performance genetically-encoded green and red fluorescent biosensors for pyruvate. Imai S, Hario S, Suerte C, Yamaguchi I, Sakoi K, Terai T, Takahashi-Yamashiro K, Campbell RE. bioRxiv 2025.04.17.649293 10.1101/2025.04.17.649293.
Backbone
  Vector backbone: pcDNA3.1
  Vector type: Mammalian Expression
Growth in bacteria
  Bacterial resistance: Ampicillin, 100 μg/mL
  Growth temperature: 37°C
  Growth strain: DH5alpha
  Copy number: High Copy
Gene/Insert
  Gene/Insert name: GreenPy1Low
  Species: Synthetic
  Insert size (bp): 1263
  Cloning method: Restriction Enzyme; 5′ cloning site XhoI (not destroyed); 3′ cloning site HindIII (not destroyed)
Terms and licenses: Academic/Nonprofit Terms; Industry Terms: Not Available to Industry
Depositor comments: Please visit ttps://doi.org/10.1101/2025.04.17.649293 for bioRxiv preprint.
How to cite: pcDNA-GreenPy1Low was a gift from Robert Campbell (Addgene plasmid # 239061 ; http://n2t.net/addgene:239061 ; RRID:Addgene_239061)
