[The description below was written by a language model from this plasmid's Addgene catalogue record and pLannotate feature annotations shown in this document.]
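Description:
pcDNA-GreenPy1Low is a mammalian expression plasmid built on the pcDNA3.1 backbone that encodes GreenPy1Low, a synthetic, genetically encoded green fluorescent biosensor for pyruvate with low affinity for its ligand. The full sequenced record is about 6.6 kb. In bacteria it is maintained at high copy through a ColE1/pUC-type origin and selected with ampicillin via the β-lactamase gene. An f1 origin is also present, a standard backbone element allowing single-stranded DNA production. For mammalian cells the backbone carries a neomycin phosphotransferase cassette driven by the SV40 enhancer/early promoter and terminated by the SV40 poly(A) signal, which in principle permits G418 selection of stable transfectants.

The roughly 1.26 kb biosensor coding sequence was inserted between XhoI and HindIII sites, both retained, downstream of the human cytomegalovirus immediate early enhancer and promoter and upstream of the bovine growth hormone polyadenylation signal, giving strong constitutive expression after transfection. A T7 promoter sits between the CMV promoter and the insert, as is usual for this backbone. The automated annotation recognises only an EGFP-like green fluorescent protein segment of about 720 bp within the insert. The remaining insert sequence, which presumably supplies the pyruvate-sensing portion, is not annotated, and the record does not state its identity or how the domains are arranged. Several short fragment hits (HIV-1 LTR, ble, lacI, bom) are likely incidental backbone matches rather than functional elements. The construct is intended for expressing the sensor in mammalian cells to monitor pyruvate by fluorescence, and the low-affinity variant would suit higher concentration ranges.
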