Features (pLannotate 1.2.2; 20 found; start..end, strand, type, name):
    110..489     +  enhancer       CMV enhancer: human cytomegalovirus immediate early enhancer
    490..693     +  promoter       CMV promoter: human cytomegalovirus (CMV) immediate early promoter
    689..722     +  LTR            5' LTR (truncated) (fragment): truncated 5' long terminal repeat (LTR) from HIV-1
    738..756     +  promoter       T7 promoter: promoter for bacteriophage T7 RNA polymerase
   1141..1863    +  CDS            cEGFP: cEGFP is a basic (constitutively fluorescent) green fluorescent protein published in 2008, derived from Aequorea victoria.
   2094..2318    +  polyA_signal   bGH poly(A) signal: bovine growth hormone polyadenylation signal
   2322..2343    +  promoter       SV40 promoter (fragment): SV40 enhancer and early promoter
   2364..2792    +  rep_origin     f1 ori (sequence partly withheld): f1 bacteriophage origin of replication; arrow indicates direction of (+) strand synthesis
   2806..3135    +  promoter       SV40 promoter: SV40 enhancer and early promoter
   3202..3993    +  CDS            neo: KKA2_KLEPN - Also known as kan, nptII. Experimental evidence at protein level: Swiss-Prot protein existence level 1. Resistance to kanamycin, neomycin, paromomycin, ribostamycin, butirosin and gentamicin B. From Klebsiella pneumoniae.
   4017..4175    +  CDS            ble (fragment): BLE_KLEPN - Experimental evidence at protein level: Swiss-Prot protein existence level 1. Binding protein with a strong affinity to the bleomycin family of antibiotics. Binds to CL990; an antimitotic-antibiotic compound. From Klebsiella pneumoniae.
   4170..4291    +  polyA_signal   SV40 poly(A) signal: SV40 polyadenylation signal
   4364..4380    -  protein_bind   lac operator: The lac repressor binds to the lac operator to inhibit transcription in E. coli. This inhibition can be relieved by adding lactose or isopropyl-β-D-thiogalactopyranoside (IPTG). lac repressor encoded by lacI
   4388..4418    -  promoter       lac promoter: promoter for the E. coli lac operon
   4433..4454    -  protein_bind   CAP binding site: CAP binding activates transcription in the presence of cAMP. E. coli catabolite activator protein
   4467..4559    -  CDS            lacI (fragment): lac repressor; lacI; The lac repressor binds to the lac operator to inhibit transcription in E. coli. This inhibition can be relieved by adding lactose or isopropyl-β-D-thiogalactopyranoside (IPTG).
   4742..5330    -  rep_origin     ori: high-copy-number ColE1/pMB1/pBR322/pUC origin of replication
   5501..6361    -  CDS            AmpR: β-lactamase; bla; confers resistance to ampicillin, carbenicillin, and related antibiotics
   6362..6466    -  promoter       AmpR promoter: bla
   6525..6577    -  misc_feature   bom (fragment): basis of mobility region from pBR322
>Addgene plasmid #239061 | pcDNA-GreenPy1Low | addgene full sequence | sequence record 476566 | Addgene NGS Result
AAAATTTAAGCTACAACAAGGCAAGGCTTGACCGACAATTGCATGAAGAATCTGCTTAGGGTTAGGCGTT
TTGCGCTGCTTCGCGATGTACGGGCCAGATATACGCGTTGACATTGATTATTGACTAGTTATTAATAGTA
ATCAATTACGGGGTCATTAGTTCATAGCCCATATATGGAGTTCCGCGTTACATAACTTACGGTAAATGGC
CCGCCTGGCTGACCGCCCAACGACCCCCGCCCATTGACGTCAATAATGACGTATGTTCCCATAGTAACGC
CAATAGGGACTTTCCATTGACGTCAATGGGTGGAGTATTTACGGTAAACTGCCCACTTGGCAGTACATCA
AGTGTATCATATGCCAAGTACGCCCCCTATTGACGTCAATGACGGTAAATGGCCCGCCTGGCATTATGCC
CAGTACATGACCTTATGGGACTTTCCTACTTGGCAGTACATCTACGTATTAGTCATCGCTATTACCATGG
TGATGCGGTTTTGGCAGTACATCAATGGGCGTGGATAGCGGTTTGACTCACGGGGATTTCCAAGTCTCCA
CCCCATTGACGTCAATGGGAGTTTGTTTTGGCACCAAAATCAACGGGACTTTCCAAAATGTCGTAACAAC
TCCGCCCCATTGACGCAAATGGGCGGTAGGCGTGTACGGTGGGAGGTCTATATAAGCAGAGCTCTCTGGC
TAACTAGAGAACCCACTGCTTACTGGCTTATCGAAATTAATACGACTCACTATAGGGAGACCCAAGCTGG
CTAGCGTGCCGCCACCATGGCCTCGAGAATGGTGCAATCTTTTTCCGATCCGCTGGTAGAACTGCTTCCA
GATCACCCGGAATCCCAATATGACTTGCTCGAAGCGCGCCATGCGCTGGAAGGGATCGCAGCATATTACG
CTGCCTTGCGCAGCACAGATGAAGATAAAGAGAGGATCAGAGAGTTGCATCATGCGATTGAGCTTGCCCA
ACAAAGTGGTGATCTCGATGCCGAAAGTAACGCTGTACTTCAGTATCAAACCGCGGTGACCGAGGCAGCG
CACAATGTGGTCCTTTTGCACTTGTTGAGATGTATGGAGCCTATGCTCGCACAGAATATCCGACAAAACT
TTGAGCTGCTGTACCGTCATAACGTCTATGTCATGGCCGACAAGCAGAGGAACGGCATCAAGGCGAACTT
CAAGATCCGCCACAACATCGAGGGCGGCGGCGTGCAGCTCGCCTACCACCACCAGCAGAACACCCCCATC
GGCGACGGCCCCGTGCTGCTGCCCGACAACCACTACCTGTGCACCCAGTCCAAACTTTCGAAAGACCCCA
ACGAGAAGCGCGATCACATGGTCCTGCTGGAGTTCGTGACCGCCGCCGGGATCACTCTCGGCATGGACGA
GCTGTACATGGGCGGTACCGGAGGGAGCATGGTGAGCAAGGGCGAGGAGCTGTTCACCGGGGTGGTGCCC
ATCCTGGTCGAGCTGGACGGCGACGTAAACGGCCACAAGTTCAGCGTGTCCGGCGAGGGTGAGGGCGATG
CCACCTACGGCAAGCTGACCCTGAAGTTCATCTGCACCACCGGCAAGCTGCCCGTGCCCTGGCCCACCCT
CGTGACCACCCTGACCTACGGCGTGCAGTGCTTCGGCCGCTACCCCGACCACATGAAGCAGCACGACTTC
TTCAAGTCCGCCATGCCCGAAGGCTACATCCAGGAGCGCACCATCTTCTTCGAGGACGACGGCAACTACA
AGACCCGCGCCGAGGTGAAGTTCGAGGGCGACACCCTGGTGAGCCGCATCGAGCTGAAGGGCATCGACTT
CAAGGAGGACGGCAACATCCTGGGGCATAAGCTGGAGTACAACTCGTGGCGACGAGAGATGCTGCCGCTC
GTGTCTTCCCATCGCACTCGCATATTTGAAGCTATTATGGCAGGAAAACCGGAGGAAGCCAGGGAAGCGT
CCCATAAACACTTGGCCTTTATTGAGGAAATCCTGCTGGACCGGTCAAGGGAGGAATCACGCCGCGAACG
CTCATTGAGACGGCTGGAGCAAAGAAAGAATTGAAAGCTTGGTAAACCGCTGATCAGCCTCGACTGTGCC
TTCTAGTTGCCAGCCATCTGTTGTTTGCCCCTCCCCCGTGCCTTCCTTGACCCTGGAAGGTGCCACTCCC
ACTGTCCTTTCCTAATAAAATGAGGAAATTGCATCGCATTGTCTGAGTAGGTGTCATTCTATTCTGGGGG
GTGGGGTGGGGCAGGACAGCAAGGGGGAGGATTGGGAAGACAATAGCAGGCATGCTGGGGATGCGGTGGG
CTCTATGGCTTCTGAGGCGGAAAGAACCAGCTGGGGCTCTAGGGGGTATCCCC
[124 nt withheld, positions 2364-2487]
C
[91 nt withheld, positions 2489-2579]
A
[49 nt withheld, positions 2581-2629]
CCTTTGACGTTGGAGTCCACGTTCTTT
[37 nt withheld, positions 2657-2693]
ACCCTATCTCGGTCTATTCTTTTGATTTATAAGGGATTTTGCCGATTTCGGCCTATTGGTTAAAAAATGA
GCTGATTTAACAAAAATTTAACGCGAATTAATTCTGTGGAATGTGTGTCAGTTAGGGTGTGGAAAGTCCC
CAGGCTCCCCAGCAGGCAGAAGTATGCAAAGCATGCATCTCAATTAGTCAGCAACCAGGTGTGGAAAGTC
CCCAGGCTCCCCAGCAGGCAGAAGTATGCAAAGCATGCATCTCAATTAGTCAGCAACCATAGTCCCGCCC
CTAACTCCGCCCATCCCGCCCCTAACTCCGCCCAGTTCCGCCCATTCTCCGCCCCATGGCTGACTAATTT
TTTTTATTTATGCAGAGGCCGAGGCCGCCTCTGCCTCTGAGCTATTCCAGAAGTAGTGAGGAGGCTTTTT
TGGAGGCCTAGGCTTTTGCAAAAAGCTCCCGGGAGCTTGTATATCCATTTTCGGATCTGATCAAGAGACA
GGATGAGGATCGTTTCGCATGATTGAACAAGATGGATTGCACGCAGGTTCTCCGGCCGCTTGGGTGGAGA
GGCTATTCGGCTATGACTGGGCACAACAGACAATCGGCTGCTCTGATGCCGCCGTGTTCCGGCTGTCAGC
GCAGGGGCGCCCGGTTCTTTTTGTCAAGACCGACCTGTCCGGTGCCCTGAATGAACTGCAGGACGAGGCA
GCGCGGCTATCGTGGCTGGCCACGACGGGCGTTCCTTGCGCAGCTGTGCTCGACGTTGTCACTGAAGCGG
GAAGGGACTGGCTGCTATTGGGCGAAGTGCCGGGGCAGGATCTCCTGTCATCTCACCTTGCTCCTGCCGA
GAAAGTATCCATCATGGCTGATGCAATGCGGCGGCTGCATACGCTTGATCCGGCTACCTGCCCATTCGAC
CACCAAGCGAAACATCGCATCGAGCGAGCACGTACTCGGATGGAAGCCGGTCTTGTCGATCAGGATGATC
TGGACGAAGAGCATCAGGGGCTCGCGCCAGCCGAACTGTTCGCCAGGCTCAAGGCGCGCATGCCCGACGG
CGAGGATCTCGTCGTGACCCATGGCGATGCCTGCTTGCCGAATATCATGGTGGAAAATGGCCGCTTTTCT
GGATTCATCGACTGTGGCCGGCTGGGTGTGGCGGACCGCTATCAGGACATAGCGTTGGCTACCCGTGATA
TTGCTGAAGAGCTTGGCGGCGAATGGGCTGACCGCTTCCTCGTGCTTTACGGTATCGCCGCTCCCGATTC
GCAGCGCATCGCCTTCTATCGCCTTCTTGACGAGTTCTTCTGAGCGGGACTCTGGGGTTCGAAATGACCG
ACCAAGCGACGCCCAACCTGCCATCACGAGATTTCGATTCCACCGCCGCCTTCTATGAAAGGTTGGGCTT
CGGAATCGTTTTCCGGGACGCCGGCTGGATGATCCTCCAGCGCGGGGATCTCATGCTGGAGTTCTTCGCC
CACCCCAACTTGTTTATTGCAGCTTATAATGGTTACAAATAAAGCAATAGCATCACAAATTTCACAAATA
AAGCATTTTTTTCACTGCATTCTAGTTGTGGTTTGTCCAAACTCATCAATGTATCTTATCATGTCTGTAT
ACCGTCGACCTCTAGCTAGAGCTTGGCGTAATCATGGTCATAGCTGTTTCCTGTGTGAAATTGTTATCCG
CTCACAATTCCACACAACATACGAGCCGGAAGCATAAAGTGTAAAGCCTGGGGTGCCTAATGAGTGAGCT
AACTCACATTAATTGCGTTGCGCTCACTGCCCGCTTTCCAGTCGGGAAACCTGTCGTGCCAGCTGCATTA
ATGAATCGGCCAACGCGCGGGGAGAGGCGGTTTGCGTATTGGGCGCTCTTCCGCTTCCTCGCTCACTGAC
TCGCTGCGCTCGGTCGTTCGGCTGCGGCGAGCGGTATCAGCTCACTCAAAGGCGGTAATACGGTTATCCA
CAGAATCAGGGGATAACGCAGGAAAGAACATGTGAGCAAAAGGCCAGCAAAAGGCCAGGAACCGTAAAAA
GGCCGCGTTGCTGGCGTTTTTCCATAGGCTCCGCCCCCCTGACGAGCATCACAAAAATCGACGCTCAAGT
CAGAGGTGGCGAAACCCGACAGGACTATAAAGATACCAGGCGTTTCCCCCTGGAAGCTCCCTCGTGCGCT
CTCCTGTTCCGACCCTGCCGCTTACCGGATACCTGTCCGCCTTTCTCCCTTCGGGAAGCGTGGCGCTTTC
TCATAGCTCACGCTATAGGTATCTCAGTTCGGTGTAGGTCGTTCGCTCCAAGCTGGGCTGTGTGCACGAA
CCCCCCGTTCAGCCCGACCGCTGCGCCTTATCCGGTAACTATCGTCTTGAGTCCAACCCGGTAAGACACG
ACTTATCGCCACTGGCAGCAGCCACTGGTAACAGGATTAGCAGAGCGAGGTATGTAGGCGGTGCTACAGA
GTTCTTGAAGTGGTGGCCTAACTACGGCTACACTAGAAGAACAGTATTTGGTATCTGCGCTCTGCTGAAG
CCAGTTACCTTCGGAAAAAGAGTTGGTAGCTCTTGATCCGGCAAACAAACCACCGCTGGTAGCGGTGGTT
TTTTTGTTTGCAAGCAGCAGATTACGCGCAGAAAAAAAGGATCTCAAGAAGATCCTTTGATCTTTTCTAC
GGGGTCTGACGCTCAGTGGAACGAAAACTCACGTTAAGGGATTTTGGTCATGAGATTATCAAAAAGGATC
TTCACCTAGATCCTTTTAAATTAAAAATGAAGTTTTAAATCAATCTAAAGTATATATGAGTAAACTTGGT
CTGACAGTTACCAATGCTTAATCAGTGAGGCACCTATCTCAGCGATCTGTCTATTTCGTTCATCCATAGT
TGCCTGACTCCCCGTCGTGTAGATAACTACGATACGGGAGGGCTTACCATCTGGCCCCAGTGCTGCAATG
ATACCGCGAGACCCACGCTCACCGGCTCCAGATTTATCAGCAATAAACCAGCCAGCCGGAAGGGCCGAGC
GCAGAAGTGGTCCTGCAACTTTATCCGCCTCCATCCAGTCTATTAATTGTTGCCGGGAAGCTAGAGTAAG
TAGTTCGCCAGTTAATAGTTTGCGCAACGTTGTTGCCATTGCTACAGGCATCGTGGTGTCACGCTCGTCG
TTTGGTATGGCTTCATTCAGCTCCGGTTCCCAACGATCAAGGCGAGTTACATGATCCCCCATGTTGTGCA
AAAAAGCGGTTAGCTCCTTCGGTCCTCCGATCGTTGTCAGAAGTAAGTTGGCCGCAGTGTTATCACTCAT
GGTTATGGCAGCACTGCATAATTCTCTTACTGTCATGCCATCCGTAAGATGCTTTTCTGTGACTGGTGAG
TACTCAACCAAGTCATTCTGAGAATAGTGTATGCGGCGACCGAGTTGCTCTTGCCCGGCGTCAATACGGG
ATAATACCGCGCCACATAGCAGAACTTTAAAAGTGCTCATCATTGGAAAACGTTCTTCGGGGCGAAAACT
CTCAAGGATCTTACCGCTGTTGAGATCCAGTTCGATGTAACCCACTCGTGCACCCAACTGATCTTCAGCA
TCTTTTACTTTCACCAGCGTTTCTGGGTGAGCAAAAACAGGAAGGCAAAATGCCGCAAAAAAGGGAATAA
GGGCGACACGGAAATGTTGAATACTCATACTCTTCCTTTTTCAATATTATTGAAGCATTTATCAGGGTTA
TTGTCTCATGAGCGGATACATATTTGAATGTATTTAGAAAAATAAACAAATAGGGGTTCCGCGCACATTT
CCCCGAAAAGTGCCACCTGACGTCGACGGATCGGGAGATCTCCCGATCCCCTATGGTGCACTCTCAGTAC
AATCTGCTCTGATGCCGCATAGTTAAGCCAGTATCTGCTCCCTGCTTGTGTGTTGGAGGTCGCTGAGTAG
TGCGCGAGC
