>Addgene plasmid #239061 | pcDNA-GreenPy1Low | depositor partial sequence | sequence record 469545 | GreenPy1Low-gene
ATGGTGCAATCTTTTTCCGATCCGCTGGTAGAACTGCTTCCAGATCACCCGGAATCCCAATATGACTTGC
TCGAAGCGCGCCATGCGCTGGAAGGGATCGCAGCATATTACGCTGCCTTGCGCAGCACAGATGAAGATAA
AGAGAGGATCAGAGAGTTGCATCATGCGATTGAGCTTGCCCAACAAAGTGGTGATCTCGATGCCGAAAGT
AACGCTGTACTTCAGTATCAAACCGCGGTGACCGAGGCAGCGCACAATGTGGTCCTTTTGCACTTGTTGA
GATGTATGGAGCCTATGCTCGCACAGAATATCCGACAAAACTTTGAGCTGCTGTACCGTCATAACGTCTA
TGTCATGGCCGACAAGCAGAGGAACGGCATCAAGGCGAACTTCAAGATCCGCCACAACATCGAGGGCGGC
GGCGTGCAGCTCGCCTACCACCACCAGCAGAACACCCCCATCGGCGACGGCCCCGTGCTGCTGCCCGACA
ACCACTACCTGTGCACCCAGTCCAAACTTTCGAAAGACCCCAACGAGAAGCGCGATCACATGGTCCTGCT
GGAGTTCGTGACCGCCGCCGGGATCACTCTCGGCATGGACGAGCTGTACATGGGCGGTACCGGAGGGAGC
ATGGTGAGCAAGGGCGAGGAGCTGTTCACCGGGGTGGTGCCCATCCTGGTCGAGCTGGACGGCGACGTAA
ACGGCCACAAGTTCAGCGTGTCCGGCGAGGGTGAGGGCGATGCCACCTACGGCAAGCTGACCCTGAAGTT
CATCTGCACCACCGGCAAGCTGCCCGTGCCCTGGCCCACCCTCGTGACCACCCTGACCTACGGCGTGCAG
TGCTTCGGCCGCTACCCCGACCACATGAAGCAGCACGACTTCTTCAAGTCCGCCATGCCCGAAGGCTACA
TCCAGGAGCGCACCATCTTCTTCGAGGACGACGGCAACTACAAGACCCGCGCCGAGGTGAAGTTCGAGGG
CGACACCCTGGTGAGCCGCATCGAGCTGAAGGGCATCGACTTCAAGGAGGACGGCAACATCCTGGGGCAT
AAGCTGGAGTACAACTCGTGGCGACGAGAGATGCTGCCGCTCGTGTCTTCCCATCGCACTCGCATATTTG
AAGCTATTATGGCAGGAAAACCGGAGGAAGCCAGGGAAGCGTCCCATAAACACTTGGCCTTTATTGAGGA
AATCCTGCTGGACCGGTCAAGGGAGGAATCACGCCGCGAACGCTCATTGAGACGGCTGGAGCAAAGAAAG
AAT
